Addgene plasmid #91419: pHH0103_TRIP10-1/1
Purpose: Protein expression and purification of human SH3 domain construct TRIP10-1/1
Depositing lab: Sachdev Sidhu. Depositing organization: University of Toronto. Publication: Comprehensive Analysis of the Human SH3 Domain Family Reveals a Wide Variety of Non-canonical Specificities. Teyra J, Huang H, Jain S, Guan X, Dong A, Liu Y, Tempel W, Min J, Tong Y, Kim PM, Bader GD, Sidhu SS. Structure. 2017 Oct 3;25(10):1598-1610.e3. doi: 10.1016/j.str.2017.07.017. Epub 2017 Sep 7. PubMed 28890361.
Backbone
  Vector backbone: pHH0103
  Vector type: Bacterial Expression
Growth in bacteria
  Bacterial resistance: Ampicillin, 100 μg/mL
  Growth temperature: 37°C
  Growth strain: DH5alpha
  Copy number: Low Copy
Gene/Insert
  Gene/Insert name: TRIP10-1/1
  Species: H. sapiens (human)
  Insert size (bp): 227
  Entrez Gene: TRIP10 (a.k.a. CIP4, HSTP, STOT, STP, TRIP-10)
  Cloning method: Restriction Enzyme; 5′ cloning site Sfi1 (unknown if destroyed); 3′ cloning site Not1 (unknown if destroyed)
Terms and licenses: Academic/Nonprofit Terms; Industry Terms: Not Available to Industry
How to cite: pHH0103_TRIP10-1/1 was a gift from Sachdev Sidhu (Addgene plasmid # 91419 ; http://n2t.net/addgene:91419 ; RRID:Addgene_91419)
