[The description below was written by a language model from this plasmid's Addgene catalogue record and pLannotate feature annotations shown in this document.]
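Description:
pHH0103_TRIP10-1/1 is a 6.9 kb bacterial expression plasmid built on the pHH0103 backbone for producing and purifying the SH3 domain of human TRIP10 (also called CIP4) in E. coli. It replicates from a ColE1/pMB1-type origin accompanied by the pBR322 bom region. The catalogue lists it as low copy, although the rop gene is annotated only as two fragments interrupted by an f1 phage origin. Selection is by ampicillin through the TEM beta-lactamase gene (bla) and its own promoter.

The expression cassette is driven by the tac promoter with a downstream lac operator, and the plasmid carries its own lacI under the lacIq promoter, so transcription is repressed until it is induced with IPTG. The open reading frame begins with a 6xHis tag followed by Schistosoma japonicum glutathione S-transferase. After this comes the roughly 227 bp TRIP10 insert, cloned between SfiI and NotI sites. The domain is therefore made as a His-GST fusion that can be purified on either metal-chelate or glutathione resin. The annotation tool matched the insert to the rat Trip10 orthologue, but the catalogue records it as human, and the match probably reflects sequence conservation.

Downstream of the insert are an fd phage terminator, two fragments of M13 gene III and a short tetracycline-resistance remnant. Together with the f1 origin, these suggest that the backbone derives from a phagemid display vector, though the record does not state this or assign these elements any function here. The construct belongs to a collection used for a family-wide analysis of human SH3 domain binding specificities.
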