Features (pLannotate 1.2.2; 21 found; start..end, strand, type, name):
     55..132     +  promoter       lacIq promoter: lacI (mutant); In the lacIq allele, a single base change in the promoter boosts expression of the lacI gene about 10-fold.
    133..1215    +  CDS            lacI: lac repressor; lacI; The lac repressor binds to the lac operator to inhibit transcription in E. coli. This inhibition can be relieved by adding lactose or isopropyl-β-D-thiogalactopyranoside (IPTG).
   1228..1249    +  protein_bind   CAP binding site: CAP binding activates transcription in the presence of cAMP. E. coli catabolite activator protein
   1268..1285    +  promoter       tet promoter (fragment): E. coli promoter for tetracycline efflux protein gene
   1458..1486    +  promoter       tac promoter: strong E. coli promoter; hybrid between the trp and lac UV5 promoters
   1494..1510    +  protein_bind   lac operator: The lac repressor binds to the lac operator to inhibit transcription in E. coli. This inhibition can be relieved by adding lactose or isopropyl-β-D-thiogalactopyranoside (IPTG). lac repressor encoded by lacI
   1595..1612    +  CDS            6xHis: 6xHis affinity tag
   1628..2281    +  CDS            GST26_SCHJA: Experimental evidence at protein level: Swiss-Prot protein existence level 1. GST isoenzymes appear to play a central role in the parasite detoxification system. Other functions are also suspected including a role in increasing the solubility of haematin in the parasite gut. From Schistosoma japonicum (Blood fluke).
   2378..2554    +  CDS            Trip10 (fragment): CIP4_RAT - Also known as Cip4, Stp. Experimental evidence at protein level: Swiss-Prot protein existence level 1. Required to coordinate membrane tubulation with reorganization of the actin cytoskeleton during endocytosis. Also acts as a link between CDC42 signaling and regulation of the actin cytoskeleton. Binds to lipids such as phosphatidylinositol 4,5- bisphosphate and phosphatidylserine and promotes membrane invagination and the formation of tubules. Also enhances actin polymerization in the vicinity of membrane tubules by recruiting WASL/N-WASP which in turn activates the Arp2/3 complex.
   2570..2617    +  terminator     fd terminator (sequence withheld): central terminator from bacteriophage fd (Otsuka and Kunisawa, 1982)
   2622..2834    +  CDS            M13 gene III (fragment) (sequence partly withheld): pIII; III; minor coat protein
   2849..3319    +  CDS            M13 gene III (fragment) (sequence partly withheld): pIII; III; minor coat protein
   3341..3411    +  CDS            TcR (fragment): tetracycline efflux protein; tet; confers resistance to tetracycline
   3653..4033    -  CDS            YPB1_ECOLX: Protein predicted: Swiss-Prot protein existence level 4. From Escherichia coli.
   4050..4201    +  CDS            rop (fragment): Rop protein, which maintains plasmids at low copy number; rop
   4237..4665    -  rep_origin     f1 ori (sequence partly withheld): f1 bacteriophage origin of replication; arrow indicates direction of (+) strand synthesis
   4674..4713    +  CDS            rop (fragment): Rop protein, which maintains plasmids at low copy number; rop
   4815..4955    +  misc_feature   bom: basis of mobility region from pBR322
   5141..5728    -  rep_origin     ori: high-copy-number ColE1/pMB1/pBR322/pUC origin of replication
   5902..6759    -  CDS            bla: BLAT_ECOLX - Experimental evidence at protein level: Swiss-Prot protein existence level 1. TEM-type are the most prevalent beta-lactamases in enterobacteria; they hydrolyze the beta-lactam bond in susceptible beta-lactam antibiotics, thus conferring resistance to penicillins and cephalosporins. TEM-3 and TEM-4 are capable of hydrolyzing cefotaxime and ceftazidime. TEM-5 is capable of hydrolyzing ceftazidime. TEM-6 is capable of hydrolyzing ceftazidime and aztreonam. TEM-8/CAZ-2, TEM- 16/CAZ-7 and TEM-24/CAZ-6 are markedly active against ceftazidime. IRT- 4 shows resistance to beta-lactamase in
   6760..6864    -  promoter       AmpR promoter: bla
>Addgene plasmid #91419 | pHH0103_TRIP10-1/1 | addgene full sequence | sequence record 192281 | Addgene NGS Result
ATTAACCTATAAAAATAGGCGTATCACGAGGCCCTTTCGTCTTCAAGAATTCCCGACACCATCGAATGGT
GCAAAACCTTTCGCGGTATGGCATGATAGCGCCCGGAAGAGAGTCAATTCAGGGTGGTGAATGTGAAACC
AGTAACGTTATACGATGTCGCAGAGTATGCCGGTGTCTCTTATCAGACCGTTTCCCGCGTGGTGAACCAG
GCCAGCCACGTTTCTGCGAAAACGCGGGAAAAAGTGGAAGCGGCGATGGCGGAGCTGAATTACATTCCCA
ACCGCGTGGCACAACAACTGGCGGGCAAACAGTCGTTGCTGATTGGCGTTGCCACCTCCAGTCTGGCCCT
GCACGCGCCGTCGCAAATTGTCGCGGCGATTAAATCTCGCGCCGATCAACTGGGTGCCAGCGTGGTGGTG
TCGATGGTAGAACGAAGCGGCGTCGAAGCCTGTAAAGCGGCGGTGCACAATCTTCTCGCGCAACGCGTCA
GTGGGCTGATCATTAACTATCCGCTGGATGACCAGGATGCCATTGCTGTGGAAGCTGCCTGCACTAATGT
TCCGGCGTTATTTCTTGATGTCTCTGACCAGACACCCATCAACAGTATTATTTTCTCCCATGAAGACGGT
ACGCGACTGGGCGTGGAGCATCTGGTCGCATTGGGTCACCAGCAAATCGCGCTGTTAGCGGGCCCATTAA
GTTCTGTCTCGGCGCGTCTGCGTCTGGCTGGCTGGCATAAATATCTCACTCGCAATCAAATTCAGCCGAT
AGCGGAACGGGAAGGCGACTGGAGTGCCATGTCCGGTTTTCAACAAACCATGCAAATGCTGAATGAGGGC
ATCGTTCCCACTGCGATGCTGGTTGCCAACGATCAGATGGCGCTGGGCGCAATGCGCGCCATTACCGAGT
CCGGGCTGCGCGTTGGTGCGGATATCTCGGTAGTGGGATACGACGATACCGAAGACAGCTCATGTTATAT
CCCGCCGTTAACCACCATCAAACAGGATTTTCGCCTGCTGGGGCAAACCAGCGTGGACCGCTTGCTGCAA
CTCTCTCAGGGCCAGGCGGTGAAGGGCAATCAGCTGTTGCCCGTCTCACTGGTGAAAAGAAAAACCACCC
TGGCGCCCAATACGCAAACCGCCTCTCCCCGCGCGTTGGCCGATTCATTAATGCAGCTGGCACGACAGGT
TTCCCGACTGGAAAGCGGGCAGTGAGCGCAACGCAATTAATGTAAGTTAGCTCACTCATTAGGCACAATT
CTCATGTTTGACAGCTTATCATCGACTGCACGGTGCACCAATGCTTCTGGCGTCAGGCAGCCATCGGAAG
CTGTGGTATGGCTGTGCAGGTCGTAAATCACTGCATAATTCGTGTCGCTCAAGGCGCACTCCCGTTCTGG
ATAATGTTTTTTGCGCCGACATCATAACGGTTCTGGCAAATATTCTGAAATGAGCTGTTGACAATTAATC
ATCGGCTCGTATAATGTGTGGAATTGTGAGCGGATAACAATTTCACACAGGAAACAGCCAGTCCGTTTAG
GTGTTTTCACGAGCACTTCACCAACAAGGACCATAGATTATGAAAATCGAAGAACACCATCACCATCACC
ATTCCAGCGGTAAGCTTATGTCCCCTATACTAGGTTATTGGAAAATTAAGGGCCTTGTGCAACCCACTCG
ACTTCTTTTGGAATATCTTGAAGAAAAATATGAAGAGCATTTGTATGAGCGCGATGAAGGTGATAAATGG
CGAAACAAAAAGTTTGAATTGGGTTTGGAGTTTCCCAATCTTCCTTATTATATTGATGGTGATGTTAAAT
TAACACAGTCTATGGCCATCATACGTTATATAGCTGACAAGCACAACATGTTGGGTGGTTGTCCAAAAGA
GCGTGCAGAGATTTCAATGCTTGAAGGAGCGGTTTTGGATATTAGATACGGTGTTTCGAGAATTGCATAT
AGTAAAGACTTTGAAACTCTCAAAGTTGATTTTCTTAGCAAGCTACCTGAAATGCTGAAAATGTTCGAAG
ATCGTTTATGTCATAAAACATATTTAAATGGTGATCATGTAACCCATCCTGACTTCATGTTGTATGACGC
TCTTGATGTTGTTTTATACATGGACCCAATGTGCCTGGATGCGTTCCCAAAATTAGTTTGTTTTAAAAAA
CGTATTGAAGCTATCCCACAAATTGATAAGTACTTGAAATCCAGCAAGTATATAGCATGGCCTTTGCAGG
GCTGGCAAGCCACGTTTGGTGGTGGCGACCATCCTCCAAAATCGGATCTGGAAGTTCTGTTCCAGGGGCC
CCTGTCCAGCGGTCTGGTTCCGCGTGGTTCCGGTACCGCGGCCCAGCCGGCCATGGCCCAGGGCGCGCTG
GGTCATTGTGTCGCCATTTACCATTTCGAAGGTTCCAGCGAAGGTACTATTTCTATGGCCGAAGGTGAAG
ATTTGTCCCTGATGGAAGAAGATAAAGGTGATGGTTGGACCCGTGTTCGTCGTAAAGAAGGTGGTGAAGG
TTATGTTCCGACCTCCTATCTGCGTGTTACCTTAGCGGCCGCATA
[142 nt withheld, positions 2566-2707]
C
[98 nt withheld, positions 2709-2806]
AGTTTGTACTGGTGACGAAACTCAGTGTCTAGCTAGAGTGGC
[149 nt withheld, positions 2849-2997]
T
[41 nt withheld, positions 2999-3039]
T
[62 nt withheld, positions 3041-3102]
A
[35 nt withheld, positions 3104-3138]
CCTCCCTCAATCGGTTGAATGTCGCCCTTTTGTCTTTGGCGCTGGTAAACCATATGAA
[86 nt withheld, positions 3197-3282]
T
[54 nt withheld, positions 3284-3337]
CTAGCGCCGCCCTATACCTTGTCTGCCTCCCCGCGTTGCGTCGCGGTGCATGGAGCCGGGCCACCTCGAC
CTGAATGGAAGCCGGCGGCACCTCGCTAACGGATTCACCACTCCAAGAATTGGAGCCAATCAATTCTTGC
GGAGAACTGTGAATGCGCAAACCAACCCTTGGCAGAACATATCCATCGCGTCCGCCATCTCCAGCAGCCG
CACGCGGCGCATCTCGGGCAGCGTTGGGTCCTGGCCACGGGTGCGCATGATCGTGCTCCTGTCGTTGAGG
ACCCGGCTAGGCTGGCGGGGTTGCCTTACTGGTTAGCAGAATGAATCACCGATACGCGAGCGAACGTGAA
GCGACTGCTGCTGCAAAACGTCTGCGACCTGAGCAACAACATGAATGGTCTTCGGTTTCCGTGTTTCGTA
AAGTCTGGAAACGCGGAAGTCAGCGCCCTGCACCATTATGTTCCGGATCTGCATCGCAGGATGCTGCTGG
CTACCCTGTGGAACACCTACATCTGTATTAACGAAGCGCTGGCATTGACCCTGAGTGATTTTTCTCTGGT
CCCGCCGCATCCATACCGCCAGTTGTTTACCCTCACAACGTTCCAGTAACCGGGCATGTTCATCATCAGT
AACCCGTATCGTGAGCATCCTCTCTCGTTTCATCGGTATCATTACCCCCATGAACAGAAATCCCCCTTAC
ACGGAGGCATCAGTGACCAAACAGGAAAAAACCGCCCTTAACATGGCCCGCTTTATCAGAAGCCAGACAT
TAACGCTTCTGGAGAAACTCAACGAGCTGGACGCGGATGAACAGGCAGACATCTGTGAATCGCTTCACGA
CCACGCTGATGAGCTTTACCGCAGGATCCGCGAAATTGTAAGCGTTAATATTTTGTTAAAATTCGCGTTA
AATTTTTGTTAAATCAGCTCATTTTTTAACCAATAGGCCGAAATCGGCAAAATCCCTTATAAATCAAAAG
AATAGACCGAGATAGGGT
[37 nt withheld, positions 4336-4372]
AAAGAACGTGGACTCCAACGTCAAAGG
[49 nt withheld, positions 4400-4448]
T
[91 nt withheld, positions 4450-4540]
G
[124 nt withheld, positions 4542-4665]
CGCGGATCCTGCCTCGCGCGTTTCGGTGATGACGGTGAAAACCTCTGACACATGCAGCTCCCGGAGACGG
TCACAGCTTGTCTGTAAGCGGATGCCGGGAGCAGACAAGCCCGTCAGGGCGCGTCAGCGGGTGTTGGCGG
GTGTCGGGGCGCAGCCATGACCCAGTCACGTAGCGATAGCGGAGTGTATACTGGCTTAACTATGCGGCAT
CAGAGCAGATTGTACTGAGAGTGCACCATATGCGGTGTGAAATACCGCACAGATGCGTAAGGAGAAAATA
CCGCATCAGGCGCTCTTCCGCTTCCTCGCTCACTGACTCGCTGCGCTCGGTCGTTCGGCTGCGGCGAGCG
GTATCAGCTCACTCAAAGGCGGTAATACGGTTATCCACAGAATCAGGGGATAACGCAGGAAAGAACATGT
GAGCAAAAGGCCAGCAAAAGGCCAGGAACCGTAAAAAGGCCGCGTTGCTGGCGTTTTTCCATAGGCTCCG
CCCCCCTGACGAGCATCACAAAAATCGACGCTCAAGTCAGAGGTGGCGAAACCCGACAGGACTATAAAGA
TACCAGGGTTTCCCCCTGGAAGCTCCCTCGTGCGCTCTCCTGTTCCGACCCTGCCGCTTACCGGATACCT
GTCCGCCTTTCTCCCTTCGGGAAGCGTGGCGCTTTCTCATAGCTCACGCTGTAGGTATCTCAGTTCGGTG
TAGGTCGTTCGCTCCAAGCTGGGCTGTGTGCACGAACCCCCCGTTCAGCCCGACCGCTGCGCCTTATCCG
GTAACTATCGTCTTGAGTCCAACCCGGTAAGACACGACTTATCGCCACTGGCAGCAGCCACTGGTAACAG
GATTAGCAGAGCGAGGTATGTAGGCGGTGCTACAGAGTTCTTGAAGTGGTGGCCTAACTACGGCTACACT
AGAAGGACAGTATTTGGTATCTGCGCTCTGCTGAAGCCAGTTACCTTCGGAAAAAGAGTTGGTAGCTCTT
GATCCGGCAAACAAACCACCGCTGGTAGCGGTGGTTTTTTTGTTTGCAAGCAGCAGATTACGCGCAGAAA
AAAAGGATCTCAAGAAGATCCTTTGATCTTTTCTACGGGGTCTGACGCTCAGTGGAACGAAAACTCACGT
TAAGGGATTTTGGTCATGAGATTATCAAAAAGGATCTTCACCTAGATCCTTTTAAATTAAAAATGAAGTT
TTAAATCAATCTAAAGTATATATGAGTAAACTTGGTCTGACAGTTACCAATGCTTAATCAGTGAGGCACC
TATCTCAGCGATCTGTCTATTTCGTTCATCCATAGTTGCCTGACTCCCCGTCGTGTAGATAACTACGATA
CGGGAGGGCTTACCATCTGGCCCCAGTGCTGCAATGATACCGCGAGACCCACGCTCACCGGCTCCAGATT
TATCAGCAATAAACCAGCCAGCCGGAAGGGCCGAGCGCAGAAGTGGTCCTGCAACTTTATCCGCCTCCAT
CCAGTCTATTAATTGTTGCCGGGAAGCTAGAGTAAGTAGTTCGCCAGTTAATAGTTTGCGCAACGTTGTT
GCCATTGCTGCAGGCATCGTGGTGTCACGCTCGTCGTTTGGTATGGCTTCATTCAGCTCCGGTTCCCAAC
GATCAAGGCGAGTTACATGATCCCCCATATTGTGCAAAAAAGCGGTTAGCTCCTTCGGTCCTCCGATCGT
TGTCAGAAGTAAGTTGGCCGCAGTGTTATCACTCATGGTTATGGCAGCACTGCATAATTCTCTTACTGTC
ATGCCATCCGTAAGATGCTTTTCTGTGACTGGTGAGTACTCAACCAAGTCATTCTGAGAATAGTGTATGC
GGCGACCGAGTTGCTCTTGCCCGGCGTCAACACGGGATAATACCGCGCCACATAGCAGAACTTTAAAAGT
GCTCATCATTGGAAAACGTTCTTCGGGGCGAAAACTCTCAAGGATCTTACCGCTGTTGAGATCCAGTTCG
ATGTAACCCACTCGTGCACCCAACTGATCTTCAGCATCTTTTACTTTCACCAGCGTTTCTGGGTGAGCAA
AAACAGGAAGGCAAAATGCCGCAAAAAAGGGAATAAGGGCGACACGGAAATGTTGAATACTCATACTCTT
CCTTTTTCAATATTATTGAAGCATTTATCAGGGTTATTGTCTCATGAGCGGATACATATTTGAATGTATT
TAGAAAAATAAACAAATAGGGGTTCCGCGCACATTTCCCCGAAAAGTGCCACCTGACGTCTAAGAAACCA
TTATTATCATGAC
