>Addgene plasmid #91419 | pHH0103_TRIP10-1/1 | depositor partial sequence | sequence record 175907 | insert sequence
GGTACCGAATTCGGATCCGCGCGCTGGGTCATTGTGTCGCCATTTACCATTTCGAAGGTTCCAGCGAAGG
TACTATTTCTATGGCCGAAGGTGAAGATTTGTCCCTGATGGAAGAAGATAAAGGTGATGGTTGGACCCGT
GTTCGTCGTAAAGAAGGTGGTGAAGGTTATGTTCCGACCTCCTATCTGCGTGTTACCTTAGCGGCCGCTA
GCTAAGTCGACGAGCTC
